>Addgene plasmid #228660 | WNV strain-NY99 NS2B-NS3 protease fusion with non cleavable linker with mutation K to A to reduce autoproteolysis | addgene full sequence | sequence record 461601 | Addgene NGS Result
AGAGGATCGAGATCTCGATCCCGCGAAATTAATACGACTCACTATAGGGGAATTGTGAGCGGATAACAAT
TCCCCTCTAGAAATAATTTTGTTTAACTTTAAGAAGGAGATATACATATGCACCATCATCATCATCATTC
TTCTGGTGCGAGCTGGAGTCACCCACAATTCGAGAAAGGTGGTGGCTCTGGTGGCGGTTCAGGCGGCTCC
GCCTGGTCCCATCCACAGTTTGAAAAGGGTTCTGGTGTAGATCTGGGTACCGAGAACCTGTACTTCCAAT
CCATGAGCACTGATATGTGGATTGAACGCACGGCAGACATCAGCTGGGAGTCGGATGCTGAGATCACAGG
TTCAAGCGAAAGAGTGGATGTACGATTAGACGATGACGGTAATTTTCAACTGATGAATGACCCTGGCGCG
CCGTGGGCAGGCGGCGGCGGCTCTGGTGGAGGAGGTGGCGTTTTGTGGGACACGCCGTCCCCCAAAGAAT
ACAAGAAGGGTGACACGACTACCGGTGTTTACAGAATTATGACCCGGGGTTTGCTTGGGTCGTACCAGGC
CGGGGCAGGGGTGATGGTAGAGGGAGTTTTCCATACCTTATGGCACACTACCAAAGGTGCCGCACTTATG
TCTGGTGAGGGTCGCCTTGATCCTTATTGGGGTAGCGTAAAAGAGGATCGGCTCTGTTACGGCGGACCAT
GGAAGCTTCAACACAAGTGGAACGGACAGGATGAAGTTCAGATGATTGTCGTAGAGCCGGGCAAGAATGT
CAAGAACGTGCAAACAAAGCCCGGTGTATTCAAAACGCCGGAAGGCGAAATTGGCGCTGTGACCCTTGAC
TTTCCAACTGGGACCAGCGGCTCACCAATAGTCGACAAGAATGGAGATGTCATTGGGTTGTACGGAAATG
GTGTTATTATGCCCAATGGCTCGTACATCTCCGCTATCGTACAAGGAGAGCGCATGGACGAACCGATACC
TGCAGGCTTCGAACCTGAGATGTTAAGAAAGAAGTAATGACTCGAGCACCCGTCGACAAGCTTGCGGCCG
CACTCGAGCACCACCACCACCACCACTGAGATCCGGCTGCTAACAAAGCCCGAAAGGAAGCTGAGTTGGC
TGCTGCCACCGCTGAGCAATAACTAGCATAACCCCTTGGGGCCTCTAAACGGGTCTTGAGGGGTTTTTTG
CTGAAAGGAGGAACTATATCCGGATTGGCGAATGGG
[124 nt withheld, positions 1227-1350]
C
[91 nt withheld, positions 1352-1442]
A
[49 nt withheld, positions 1444-1492]
CCTTTGACGTTGGAGTCCACGTTCTTT
[37 nt withheld, positions 1520-1556]
ACCCTATCTCGGTCTATTCTTTTGATTTATAAGGGATTTTGCCGATTTCGGCCTATTGGTTAAAAAATGA
GCTGATTTAACAAAAATTTAACGCGAATTTTAACAAAATATTAACGCTTACAATTTAGGTGGCACTTTTC
GGGGAAATGTGCGCGGAACCCCTATTTGTTTATTTTTCTAAATACATTCAAATATGTATCCGCTCATGAA
TTAATTCTTAGAAAAACTCATCGAGCATCAAATGAAACTGCAATTTATTCATATCAGGATTATCAATACC
ATATTTTTGAAAAAGCCGTTTCTGTAATGAAGGAGAAAACTCACCGAGGCAGTTCCATAGGATGGCAAGA
TCCTGGTATCGGTCTGCTATTCCGACTCGTCCAACATCAATACAACCTATTAATTTCCCCTCGTCAAAAA
TAAGGTTATCAAGTGAGAAATCACCATGAGTGACGACTGAATCCGGTGAGAATGGCAAAAGTTTATGCAT
TTCTTTCCAGACTTGTTCAACAGGCCAGCCATTACGCTCGTCATCAAAATCACTCGCATCAACCAAACCG
TTATTCATTCGTGATTGCGCCTGAGCGAGACGAAATACGCGATCGCTGTTAAAAGGACAATTACAAACAG
GAATCGAATGCAACCGGCGCAGGAACACTGCCAGCGCATCAACAATATTTTCACCTGAATCAGGATATTC
TTCTAATACCTGGAATGCTGTTTTCCCGGGGATCGCAGTGGTGAGTAACCATGCATCATCAGGAGTACGG
ATAAAATGCTTGATGGTCGGAAGAGGCATAAATTCCGTCAGCCAGTTTAGTCTGACCATCTCATCTGTAA
CATCATTGGCAACGCTACCTTTGCCATGTTTCAGAAACAACTCTGGCGCATCGGGCTTCCCATACAATCG
ATAGATTGTCGCACCTGATTGCCCGACATTATCGCGAGCCCATTTATACCCATATAAATCAGCATCCATG
TTGGAATTTAATCGCGGCCTAGAGCAAGACGTTTCCCGTTGAATATGGCTCATAACACCCCTTGTATTAC
TGTTTATGTAAGCAGACAGTTTTATTGTTCATGACCAAAATCCCTTAACGTGAGTTTTCGTTCCACTGAG
CGTCAGACCCCGTAGAAAAGATCAAAGGATCTTCTTGAGATCCTTTTTTTCTGCGCGTAATCTGCTGCTT
GCAAACAAAAAAACCACCGCTACCAGCGGTGGTTTGTTTGCCGGATCAAGAGCTACCAACTCTTTTTCCG
AAGGTAACTGGCTTCAGCAGAGCGCAGATACCAAATACTGTCCTTCTAGTGTAGCCGTAGTTAGGCCACC
ACTTCAAGAACTCTGTAGCACCGCCTACATACCTCGCTCTGCTAATCCTGTTACCAGTGGCTGCTGCCAG
TGGCGATAAGTCGTGTCTTACCGGGTTGGACTCAAGACGATAGTTACCGGATAAGGCGCAGCGGTCGGGC
TGAACGGGGGGTTCGTGCACACAGCCCAGCTTGGAGCGAACGACCTACACCGAACTGAGATACCTACAGC
GTGAGCTATGAGAAAGCGCCACGCTTCCCGAAGGGAGAAAGGCGGACAGGTATCCGGTAAGCGGCAGGGT
CGGAACAGGAGAGCGCACGAGGGAGCTTCCAGGGGGAAACGCCTGGTATCTTTATAGTCCTGTCGGGTTT
CGCCACCTCTGACTTGAGCGTCGATTTTTGTGATGCTCGTCAGGGGGGCGGAGCCTATGGAAAAACGCCA
GCAACGCGGCCTTTTTACGGTTCCTGGCCTTTTGCTGGCCTTTTGCTCACATGTTCTTTCCTGCGTTATC
CCCTGATTCTGTGGATAACCGTATTACCGCCTTTGAGTGAGCTGATACCGCTCGCCGCAGCCGAACGACC
GAGCGCAGCGAGTCAGTGAGCGAGGAAGCGGAAGAGCGCCTGATGCGGTATTTTCTCCTTACGCATCTGT
GCGGTATTTCACACCGCAATGGTGCACTCTCAGTACAATCTGCTCTGATGCCGCATAGTTAAGCCAGTAT
ACACTCCGCTATCGCTACGTGACTGGGTCATGGCTGCGCCCCGACACCCGCCAACACCCGCTGACGCGCC
CTGACGGGCTTGTCTGCTCCCGGCATCCGCTTACAGACAAGCTGTGACCGTCTCCGGGAGCTGCATGTGT
CAGAGGTTTTCACCGTCATCACCGAAACGCGCGAGGCAGCTGCGGTAAAGCTCATCAGCGTGGTCGTGAA
GCGATTCACAGATGTCTGCCTGTTCATCCGCGTCCAGCTCGTTGAGTTTCTCCAGAAGCGTTAATGTCTG
GCTTCTGATAAAGCGGGCCATGTTAAGGGCGGTTTTTTCCTGTTTGGTCACTGATGCCTCCGTGTAAGGG
GGATTTCTGTTCATGGGGGTAATGATACCGATGAAACGAGAGAGGATGCTCACGATACGGGTTACTGATG
ATGAACATGCCCGGTTACTGGAACGTTGTGAGGGTAAACAACTGGCGGTATGGATGCGGCGGGACCAGAG
AAAAATCACTCAGGGTCAATGCCAGCGCTTCGTTAATACAGATGTAGGTGTTCCACAGGGTAGCCAGCAG
CATCCTGCGATGCAGATCCGGAACATAATGGTGCAGGGCGCTGACTTCCGCGTTTCCAGACTTTACGAAA
CACGGAAACCGAAGACCATTCATGTTGTTGCTCAGGTCGCAGACGTTTTGCAGCAGCAGTCGCTTCACGT
TCGCTCGCGTATCGGTGATTCATTCTGCTAACCAGTAAGGCAACCCCGCCAGCCTAGCCGGGTCCTCAAC
GACAGGAGCACGATCATGCGCACCCGTGGGGCCGCCATGCCGGCGATAATGGCCTGCTTCTCGCCGAAAC
GTTTGGTGGCGGGACCAGTGACGAAGGCTTGAGCGAGGGCGTGCAAGATTCCGAATACCGCAAGCGACAG
GCCGATCATCGTCGCGCTCCAGCGAAAGTGGTCCTCGCCGAAAATGACCCAGAGCGCTGCCGGCACCTGT
CCTACGAGTTGCATGATAAAGAAGACAGTCATAAGTGCGGCGACGATAGTCATGCCCCGCGCCCACCGGA
AGGAGCTGACTGGGTTGAAGGCTCTCAAGGGCATCGGTCGAGATCCCGGTGCCTAATGAGTGAGCTAACT
TACATTAATTGCGTTGCGCTCACTGCCCGCTTTCCAGTCGGGAAACCTGTCGTGCCAGCTGCATTAATGA
ATCGGCCAACGCGCGGGGAGAGGCGGTTTGCGTATTGGGCGCCAGGGTGGTTTTTCTTTTCACCAGTGAG
ACGGGCAACAGCTGATTGCCCTTCACCGCCTGGCCCTGAGAGAGTTGCAGCAAGCGGTCCACGCTGGTTT
GCCCCAGCAGGCGAAAATCCTGTTTGATGGTGGTTAACGGCGGGATATAACATGAGCTGTCTTCGGTATC
GTCGTATCCCACTACCGAGATATCCGCACCAACGCGCAGCCCGGACTCGGTAATGGCGCGCATTGCGCCC
AGCGCCATCTGATCGTTGGCAACCAGCATCGCAGTGGGAACGATGCCCTCATTCAGCATTTGCATGGTTT
GTTGAAAACCGGACATGGCACTCCAGTCGCCTTCCCGTTCCGCTATCGGCTGAATTTGATTGCGAGTGAG
ATATTTATGCCAGCCAGCCAGACGCAGACGCGCCGAGACAGAACTTAATGGGCCCGCTAACAGCGCGATT
TGCTGGTGACCCAATGCGACCAGATGCTCCACGCCCAGTCGCGTACCGTCTTCATGGGAGAAAATAATAC
TGTTGATGGGTGTCTGGTCAGAGACATCAAGAAATAACGCCGGAACATTAGTGCAGGCAGCTTCCACAGC
AATGGCATCCTGGTCATCCAGCGGATAGTTAATGATCAGCCCACTGACGCGTTGCGCGAGAAGATTGTGC
ACCGCCGCTTTACAGGCTTCGACGCCGCTTCGTTCTACCATCGACACCACCACGCTGGCACCCAGTTGAT
CGGCGCGAGATTTAATCGCCGCGACAATTTGCGACGGCGCGTGCAGGGCCAGACTGGAGGTGGCAACGCC
AATCAGCAACGACTGTTTGCCCGCCAGTTGTTGTGCCACGCGGTTGGGAATGTAATTCAGCTCCGCCATC
GCCGCTTCCACTTTTTCCCGCGTTTTCGCAGAAACGTGGCTGGCCTGGTTCACCACGCGGGAAACGGTCT
GATAAGAGACACCGGCATACTCTGCGACATCGTATAACGTTACTGGTTTCACATTCACCACCCTGAATTG
ACTCTCTTCCGGGCGCTATCATGCCATACCGCGAAAGGTTTTGCGCCATTCGATGGTGTCCGGGATCTCG
ACGCTCTCCCTTATGCGACTCCTGCATTAGGAAGCAGCCCAGTAGTAGGTTGAGGCCGTTGAGCACCGCC
GCCGCAAGGAATGGTGCATGCAAGGAGATGGCGCCCAACAGTCCCCCGGCCACGGGGCCTGCCACCATAC
CCACGCCGAAACAAGCGCTCATGAGCCCGAAGTGGCGAGCCCGATCTTCCCCATCGGTGATGTCGGCGAT
ATAGGCGCCAGCAACCGCACCTGTGGCGCCGGTGATGCCGGCCACGATGCGTCCGGCGT
Features (pLannotate 1.2.2; 19 found; start..end, strand, type, name):
     30..48      +  promoter       T7 promoter: promoter for bacteriophage T7 RNA polymerase
     49..73      +  protein_bind   lac operator: The lac repressor binds to the lac operator to inhibit transcription in E. coli. This inhibition can be relieved by adding lactose or isopropyl-β-D-thiogalactopyranoside (IPTG). lac repressor encoded by lacI
     88..110     +  RBS            RBS: efficient ribosome binding site from bacteriophage T7 gene 10 (Olins and Rangwala, 1989)
    286..1014    +  CDS            GP1 (fragment): POLG_WNV9 - Experimental evidence at protein level: Swiss-Prot protein existence level 1. [RNA-directed RNA polymerase NS5]: Replicates the viral (+) and (-) genome, and performs the capping of genomes in the cytoplasm (PubMed:19850911). NS5 methylates viral RNA cap at guanine N-7 and ribose 2'-O positions (PubMed:19850911, PubMed:20685660). Besides its role in RNA genome replication, also prevents the establishment of cellular antiviral state by blocking the interferon-alpha/beta (IFN- alpha/beta) signaling pathway (PubMed:20106931). Inhibits host JAK1 and TYK2 phosphorylation, thereby preven
   1059..1076    +  CDS            9xHis (fragment): 9xHis affinity tag
   1086..1135    +  CDS            SET1 (fragment): solubility-enhancement tag derived from T7 phage gene 10B
   1143..1190    +  terminator     T7 terminator: transcription terminator for bacteriophage T7 RNA polymerase
   1227..1655    +  rep_origin     f1 ori (sequence partly withheld): f1 bacteriophage origin of replication; arrow indicates direction of (+) strand synthesis
   1708..1765    +  promoter       AmpR promoter (fragment): bla
   1774..2589    -  CDS            KanR: aminoglycoside phosphotransferase; aph(3')-Ia; confers resistance to kanamycin in bacteria or G418 (Geneticin®) in eukaryotes
   2711..3299    +  rep_origin     ori: high-copy-number ColE1/pMB1/pBR322/pUC origin of replication
   3485..3624    -  misc_feature   bom: basis of mobility region from pBR322
   3726..3917    -  CDS            rop: Rop protein, which maintains plasmids at low copy number; rop
   3934..4314    +  CDS            YPB1_ECOLX: Protein predicted: Swiss-Prot protein existence level 4. From Escherichia coli.
   4386..4677    -  CDS            TcR (fragment): tetracycline efflux protein; tet; confers resistance to tetracycline
   4692..4713    -  protein_bind   CAP binding site: CAP binding activates transcription in the presence of cAMP. E. coli catabolite activator protein
   4726..5808    -  CDS            lacI: lac repressor; lacI; The lac repressor binds to the lac operator to inhibit transcription in E. coli. This inhibition can be relieved by adding lactose or isopropyl-β-D-thiogalactopyranoside (IPTG).
   5809..5886    -  promoter       lacI promoter: lacI
   5894..8       -  CDS            TcR (fragment) (across the origin): tetracycline efflux protein; tet; confers resistance to tetracycline
