[The description below was written by a language model from this plasmid's Addgene catalogue record and pLannotate feature annotations shown in this document.]
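Description:
WNV strain-NY99 NS2B-NS3 protease fusion is a bacterial expression plasmid built on the Structural Genomics Consortium pNIC-NHStIIT backbone, a pET-style vector into which the insert was placed by ligation-independent cloning. The sequenced plasmid is 6,165 nt and carries a kanamycin resistance gene (aph(3')-Ia), a ColE1/pMB1-type origin with the adjacent bom and rop elements, and an f1 origin. The catalogue lists it as high copy, although rop is normally associated with reduced copy number. Remnants of a tetracycline resistance gene are present only as fragments and are not expected to be functional.

Expression is driven by a T7 promoter with an adjacent lac operator and the T7 gene 10 ribosome binding site. The plasmid also encodes lacI, so transcription is repressed until induced with IPTG in a host supplying T7 RNA polymerase, and it ends at a T7 terminator. The roughly 900 bp insert encodes a portion of the West Nile virus NS2B cofactor joined to the NS3 protease domain through a non-cleavable linker. The feature table identifies this region only generically as a fragment of the WNV polyprotein, and the NS5 text attached to that annotation does not describe this insert. The record lists an N-terminal His, Twin-Strep and TEV site tag, which would lie in the unannotated stretch between the RBS and the viral sequence. The short His and T7 gene 10B fragments annotated downstream of the insert appear to be backbone remnants, and the record does not say whether they are translated.

Two changes are recorded: H163A, described as catalytically inactivating, and a lysine-to-alanine substitution intended to reduce autoproteolysis, whose position is not given. The stated purpose is bacterial production of this inactive protease fusion, but the purpose field is left incomplete and does not name the downstream application.
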