Addgene plasmid #228660: WNV strain-NY99 NS2B-NS3 protease fusion with non cleavable linker with mutation K to A to reduce autoproteolysis
Purpose: Bacterial expression of the fusion of the NS2B-NS3 protease from West Nile virus with an H163A - catalytically inactive mutation for xxxxx
Depositing lab: ASAP Discovery & Frank von Delft. Depositing organization: University of Oxford.
Backbone
  Vector backbone: pNIC-NHStIIT
  Backbone manufacturer: Structural Genomics Consortium
  Vector type: Bacterial Expression
Growth in bacteria
  Bacterial resistance: Kanamycin, 50 μg/mL
  Growth temperature: 37°C
  Growth strain: DH5alpha
  Copy number: High Copy
Gene/Insert
  Gene/Insert name: West Nile portion of NS2B protease fused to NS3
  Species: West Nile virus
  Insert size (bp): 900
  Mutation: H163A - catalytically inactive/West Nile Virus NS2B-NS3 fusion protein K to A mutation to reduce autoproteolysis
  Tag / fusion protein: His-Twin Strep-Tev (N terminal on insert)
  Cloning method: Ligation Independent Cloning
Depositor comments: Fusion of WNV NS2B and NS3 proteases
How to cite: WNV strain-NY99 NS2B-NS3 protease fusion with non cleavable linker with mutation K to A to reduce autoproteolysis was a gift from ASAP Discovery & Frank von Delft (Addgene plasmid # 228660 ; http://n2t.net/addgene:228660 ; RRID:Addgene_228660)
