>Addgene plasmid #228660 | WNV strain-NY99 NS2B-NS3 protease fusion with non cleavable linker with mutation K to A to reduce autoproteolysis | depositor partial sequence | sequence record 449321 | Coding region for expression
ATGCACCATCATCATCATCATTCTTCTGGTGCGAGCTGGAGTCACCCACAATTCGAGAAAGGTGGTGGCT
CTGGTGGCGGTTCAGGCGGCTCCGCCTGGTCCCATCCACAGTTTGAAAAGGGTTCTGGTGTAGATCTGGG
TACCGAGAACCTGTACTTCCAATCCATGAGCACTGATATGTGGATTGAACGCACGGCAGACATCAGCTGG
GAGTCGGATGCTGAGATCACAGGTTCAAGCGAAAGAGTGGATGTACGATTAGACGATGACGGTAATTTTC
AACTGATGAATGACCCTGGCGCGCCGTGGGCAGGCGGCGGCGGCTCTGGTGGAGGAGGTGGCGTTTTGTG
GGACACGCCGTCCCCCAAAGAATACAAGAAGGGTGACACGACTACCGGTGTTTACAGAATTATGACCCGG
GGTTTGCTTGGGTCGTACCAGGCCGGGGCAGGGGTGATGGTAGAGGGAGTTTTCCATACCTTATGGCACA
CTACCAAAGGTGCCGCACTTATGTCTGGTGAGGGTCGCCTTGATCCTTATTGGGGTAGCGTAAAAGAGGA
TCGGCTCTGTTACGGCGGACCATGGAAGCTTCAACACAAGTGGAACGGACAGGATGAAGTTCAGATGATT
GTCGTAGAGCCGGGCAAGAATGTCAAGAACGTGCAAACAAAGCCCGGTGTATTCAAAACGCCGGAAGGCG
AAATTGGCGCTGTGACCCTTGACTTTCCAACTGGGACCAGCGGCTCACCAATAGTCGACAAGAATGGAGA
TGTCATTGGGTTGTACGGAAATGGTGTTATTATGCCCAATGGCTCGTACATCTCCGCTATCGTACAAGGA
GAGCGCATGGACGAACCGATACCTGCAGGCTTCGAACCTGAGATGTTAAGAAAGAAGTAA
